>Addgene plasmid #235790 | pME_G_0_1_008_5C2SF | addgene full sequence | sequence record 471419 | Addgene NGS Result
CTGACAGCTCGAGGCTTGGATTCTCACCAATAAAAAACGCCCGGCGGCAACCGAGCGTTCTGAACAAATC
CAGATGGAGTTCTGAGGTCATTACTGGATCTATCAACAGGAGTCCAAGCGAGCTCGATATCAAATTACGC
CCCGCCCTGCCACTCGTCGCAGTACTGTTGTAATTCATTAAGCATTCTGCCGACATGGAAGCCATCACAA
ACGGCATGATGAACCTGAATCGCCAGCGGCATCAGCACCTTGTCGCCTTGCGTATAATATTTGCCCATGG
TGAAAACGGGGGCGAAGAAGTTGTCCATATTGGCCACGTTTAAATCAAAACTGGTGAAACTCACCCAGGG
ATTGGCTGATACGAAAAACATATTCTCAATAAACCCTTTAGGGAAATAGGCCAGGTTTTCACCGTAACAC
GCCACATCTTGCGAATATATGTGTAGAAACTGCCGGAAATCGTCGTGGTATTCACTCCAGAGTGATGAAA
ACGTTTCAGTTTGCTCATGGAAAACGGTGTAACAAGGGTGAACACTATCCCATATCACCAGCTCACCGTC
TTTCATTGCCATACGAAATTCCGGATGAGCATTCATCAGGCGGGCAAGAATGTGAATAAAGGCCGGATAA
AACTTGTGCTTATTTTTCTTTACGGTCTTTAAAAAGGCCGTAATATCCAGCTGAACGGTCTGGTTATAGG
TACATTGAGCAACTGACTGAAATGCCTCAAAATGTTCTTTACGATGCCATTGGGATATATCAACGGTGGT
ATATCCAGTGATTTTTTTCTCCATTTTAGCTTCCTTAGCTCCTGAAAATCTCGATAACTCAAAAAATACG
CCCGGTAGTGATCTTATTTCATTATGGTGAAAGTTGGAACCTCTTACGTGCCCGATCAACTCGAGTGCCA
CCTGACGTCTAAGAAACCATTATTATCATGACATTAACCTATAAAAATAGGCGTATCACGAGGCAGAATT
TCAGATAAAAAAAATCCTTAGCTTTCGCTAAGGATGATTTCTGGAATTCGCGGCCGCTTCTAGAGCGATG
AGTGGTCTCGAACACGTCTCGTACTGGAGTGAGACCACTCATCGCGACTAGTAGCGGCCGCTGCAGTCCG
GCAAAAAAGGGCAAGGTGTCACCACCCTGCCCTTTTTCTTTAAAACCGAAAAGATTACTTCGCGTTATGC
AGGCTTCCTCGCTCACTGACTCGCTGCGCTCGGTCGTTCGGCTGCGGCGAGCGGTATCAGCTCACTCAAA
GGCGGTAATACGGTTATCCACAGAATCAGGGGATAACGCAGGAAAGAACATGTGAGCAAAAGGCCAGCAA
AAGGCCAGGAACCGTAAAAAGGCCGCGTTGCTGGCGTTTTTCCACAGGCTCCGCCCCCCTGACGAGCATC
ACAAAAATCGACGCTCAAGTCAGAGGTGGCGAAACCCGACAGGACTATAAAGATACCAGGCGTTTCCCCC
TGGAAGCTCCCTCGTGCGCTCTCCTGTTCCGACCCTGCCGCTTACCGGATACCTGTCCGCCTTTCTCCCT
TCGGGAAGCGTGGCGCTTTCTCATAGCTCACGCTGTAGGTATCTCAGTTCGGTGTAGGTCGTTCGCTCCA
AGCTGGGCTGTGTGCACGAACCCCCCGTTCAGCCCGACCGCTGCGCCTTATCCGGTAACTATCGTCTTGA
GTCCAACCCGGTAAGACACGACTTATCGCCACTGGCAGCAGCCACTGGTAACAGGATTAGCAGAGCGAGG
TATGTAGGCGGTGCTACAGAGTTCTTGAAGTGGTGGCCTAACTACGGCTACACTAGAAGAACAGTATTTG
GTATCTGCGCTCTGCTGAAGCCAGTTACCTTCGGAAAAAGAGTTGGTAGCTCTTGATCCGGCAAACAAAC
CACCGCTGGTAGCGGTGGTTTTTTTGTTTGCAAGCAGCAGATTACGCGCAGAAAAAAAGGATCTCAAGAA
GATCCTTTGATCTTTTCTACGGGGTCTGACGCTCAGTGGAACGAAAACTCACGTTAAGGGATTTTGGTCA
TGAGATTATCAAAAAGGATCTTCACCTAGATCCTTTTAAATTAAAAATGAAGTTTTAAATCAATCTAAAG
TATATATGAGTAAACTTGGT
Features (pLannotate 1.2.2; 8 found; start..end, strand, type, name):
     20..114     -  terminator     lambda t0 terminator: transcription terminator from phage lambda
    138..794     -  CDS            cat: CAT_ECOLX - Experimental evidence at protein level: Swiss-Prot protein existence level 1. This enzyme is an effector of chloramphenicol resistance in bacteria. From Escherichia coli. This protein is used as a marker in many commonly used cloning vectors, such as pACYC184.
    795..892     -  promoter       cat promoter: promoter of the E. coli cat gene encoding chloramphenicol acetyltransferase
    978..1021    -  terminator     bacterial terminator: putative bacterial transcription terminator
   1024..1045    +  misc_feature   BioBrick prefix: BioBrick prefix for parts that do not start with "ATG"
   1097..1116    +  misc_feature   BioBrick suffix: universal suffix for all parts
   1117..1174    +  terminator     his operon terminator: This putative transcriptin terminator from the E. coli his operon has a 2-bp deletion introduced during synthesis. Its efficiency has not been determined.
   1369..1957    -  rep_origin     ori: high-copy-number ColE1/pMB1/pBR322/pUC origin of replication
