[The description below was written by a language model from this plasmid's Addgene catalogue record and pLannotate feature annotations shown in this document.]
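Description:
pME_G_0_1_008_5C2SF is a small synthetic-biology part plasmid (about 2.1 kb) from a modular cloning toolkit developed for engineering the chloroplast of Chlamydomonas. It is built on the pME_Cp_UAV_GFP acceptor backbone and is maintained in E. coli as a high-copy plasmid through a ColE1/pUC-type origin of replication. Selection is with chloramphenicol, conferred by the cat (chloramphenicol acetyltransferase) gene expressed from its native cat promoter and followed by the lambda t0 terminator.

The payload is not a gene but a 19 bp synthetic sequence, the "5' Connector 2 Short Forward", which occupies the M1 position of the assembly scheme. It was inserted using BsaI sites that were destroyed during cloning, consistent with Golden Gate-style Type IIS assembly. The backbone name suggests that the part replaced a GFP dropout cassette, although the record does not state this and no GFP is annotated in the sequenced plasmid. The feature table does not annotate the connector itself. It does show a short cloning region bounded by BioBrick prefix and suffix sequences, where the insert presumably lies. This region is flanked by a putative bacterial terminator upstream and the his operon terminator downstream, which insulate it from transcription originating in the backbone. No promoter, coding sequence or reporter is associated with the insert.

According to the record, the connector dictates position in level 2 assembly. It is included alongside other parts so that the resulting transcription unit carries the end needed to slot into a defined place and orientation when several units are combined into a multigene construct. The plasmid therefore serves as a structural building block for hierarchical assembly rather than as an expression vector.
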