Addgene plasmid #235790: pME_G_0_1_008_5C2SF
Purpose: 5' Connector 2 Short Forward in the M1 position used to dictate position for lvl2 assembly
Depositing lab: Tobias Erb. Depositing organization: Max Planck Institute for Terrestrial Microbiology. Publication: A modular high-throughput approach for advancing synthetic biology in the chloroplast of Chlamydomonas. Inckemann RM, Chotel T, Burgis M, Brinkmann CK, Andreas L, Baumann J, Sharma P, Klose M, Barrett J, Ries F, Paczia N, Glatter T, Mackinder LCM, Willmund F, Erb TJ. Nat Plants. 2025 Nov;11(11):2332-2349. doi: 10.1038/s41477-025-02126-2. Epub 2025 Nov 3. PubMed 41184475.
Backbone
  Vector backbone: pME_Cp_UAV_GFP
  Backbone size w/o insert (bp): 2101
  Vector type: Synthetic Biology
Growth in bacteria
  Bacterial resistance: Chloramphenicol, 25 μg/mL
  Growth temperature: 37°C
  Growth strain: DH5alpha
  Copy number: High Copy
Gene/Insert
  Gene/Insert name: 5' Connector 2 Short Forward
  Species: Synthetic
  Insert size (bp): 19
  Mutation: none
  Cloning method: Restriction Enzyme; 5′ cloning site BsaI (destroyed during cloning); 3′ cloning site BsaI (destroyed during cloning)
  Sequencing primers: 5′ CGTATCACGAGGCAGAATTTC; 3′ CCTGCATAACGCGAAGTAATC
Terms and licenses: Academic/Nonprofit Terms; Industry Terms: Not Available to Industry
Depositor comments: Please visit https://doi.org/10.1101/2024.05.08.593163 for bioRxiv preprint.
How to cite: pME_G_0_1_008_5C2SF was a gift from Tobias Erb (Addgene plasmid # 235790 ; http://n2t.net/addgene:235790 ; RRID:Addgene_235790)
